Addgene plasmid #134596: pHCKan-yibDp-CBD-hGLY
Purpose: Low Phosphate inducible hGLYAT2 with N-terminal chitin binding domain tag
Depositing lab: Michael Lynch. Depositing organization: Duke University. Publication: Scalable, two-stage, autoinduction of recombinant protein expression in E. coli utilizing phosphate depletion. Menacho-Melgar R, Ye Z, Moreb EA, Yang T, Efromson JP, Decker JS, Wang R, Lynch MD. Biotechnol Bioeng. 2020 May 22. doi: 10.1002/bit.27440. PubMed 32441815.
Backbone
  Vector backbone: pSMART HC
  Backbone manufacturer: Lucigen
  Vector type: Bacterial Expression
Growth in bacteria
  Bacterial resistance: Kanamycin, 50 μg/mL
  Growth temperature: 37°C
  Growth strain: DH5alpha
  Copy number: High Copy
Gene/Insert
  Gene/Insert name: human glycine acyltransferase 2
  Entrez Gene: GLYATL2 (a.k.a. BXMAS2-10, GATF-B)
  Promoter: yibD
  Tag / fusion protein: chitin binding domain
  Cloning method: Gibson Cloning
  Sequencing primers: 5′ SL1; 3′ SR2
Terms and licenses: Academic/Nonprofit Terms; Industry Terms: Not Available to Industry
Depositor comments: Please visit https://www.biorxiv.org/content/10.1101/820787v2 for bioRxiv preprint.
How to cite: pHCKan-yibDp-CBD-hGLY was a gift from Michael Lynch (Addgene plasmid # 134596 ; http://n2t.net/addgene:134596 ; RRID:Addgene_134596)
