[The description below was written by a language model from this plasmid's Addgene catalogue record and pLannotate feature annotations shown in this document.]
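Description:
pHCKan-yibDp-CBD-hGLY is a small (about 3.5 kb) high-copy bacterial expression plasmid built on the pSMART HC backbone for use in E. coli. It replicates from a ColE1/pUC-type origin and is selected with kanamycin through an aph(3')-Ia aminoglycoside phosphotransferase gene, annotated as being driven by a cat promoter. As is typical of the pSMART design, the marker, origin and cloning region are insulated from each other by several transcription terminators (tonB, T7Te, T3Te and rrnB T1). These limit read-through into or out of the insert and help keep the expression cassette quiet when it is not induced. A short T7 promoter sequence is also annotated close to the end of the coding region on the circular map, but the record does not assign it any role in expression.

The payload is human glycine acyltransferase 2 (GLYATL2), an enzyme that transfers acyl groups from medium- and long-chain acyl-CoAs onto glycine to form N-acylglycines. It carries an N-terminal chitin binding domain derived from Bacillus circulans chitinase A1, a tag that allows capture on chitin resin. According to the catalogue entry, expression is controlled by the E. coli yibD promoter, which is activated under low-phosphate conditions. The automated feature table does not annotate this promoter, though an unannotated stretch lies between the upstream terminators and the tag coding sequence.

The construct was assembled by Gibson cloning. It was made for two-stage autoinduction of recombinant protein expression, in which cells first grow and then switch on the target gene as phosphate in the medium is depleted, without an added chemical inducer.
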