Features (pLannotate 1.2.2; 11 found; start..end, strand, type, name):
      8..26      +  promoter       T7 promoter: promoter for bacteriophage T7 RNA polymerase
    205..236     +  terminator     tonB terminator: bidirectional E. coli tonB-P14 transcription terminator
    237..339     +  promoter       cat promoter: promoter of the E. coli cat gene encoding chloramphenicol acetyltransferase
    340..1153    +  CDS            KanR (fragment): aminoglycoside phosphotransferase; aph(3')-Ia; confers resistance to kanamycin in bacteria or G418 (Geneticin®) in eukaryotes
   1176..1203    +  terminator     T7Te terminator: phage T7 early transcription terminator
   1215..1802    -  rep_origin     ori: high-copy-number ColE1/pMB1/pBR322/pUC origin of replication
   1824..1853    -  terminator     T3Te terminator: phage T3 early transcription terminator
   1937..2008    +  terminator     rrnB T1 terminator: transcription terminator T1 from the E. coli rrnB gene
   2024..2051    +  terminator     T7Te terminator: phage T7 early transcription terminator
   2358..2510    +  CDS            chiA1 (fragment): CHIA1_BACCI - Experimental evidence at protein level: Swiss-Prot protein existence level 1. From Bacillus circulans.
   2547..3428    +  CDS            GLYATL2: GLYL2_HUMAN - Experimental evidence at protein level: Swiss-Prot protein existence level 1. Mitochondrial acyltransferase which transfers the acyl group to the N-terminus of glycine (PubMed:22475485, PubMed:20305126). Conjugates numerous substrates, such as arachidonoyl-CoA and saturated medium and long-chain acyl-CoAs ranging from chain-length C8:0-CoA to C18:0-CoA, to form a variety of N-acylglycines. Shows a preference for monounsaturated fatty acid oleoyl-CoA (C18:1-CoA) as an acyl donor. Does not exhibit any activity toward C22:6-CoA and chenodeoxycholoyl- CoA, nor toward serine or alanin
>Addgene plasmid #134596 | pHCKan-yibDp-CBD-hGLY | addgene full sequence | sequence record 271209 | Addgene NGS Result
GCTCTTCTAATACGACTCACTATAGGGCCGGCTTATCGGTCAGTTTCACCTGATTTACGTAAAAACCCGC
TTCGGCGGGTTTTTGCTTTTGGAGGGGCAGAAAGATGAATGACTGTCCACGACGCTATACCCAAAAGAAA
GACGAATTCTCTAGATATCGCTCAATACTGACCATTTAAATCATACCTGACCTCCATAGCAGAAAGTCAA
AAGCCTCCGACCGGAGGCTTTTGACTTGATCGGCACGTAAGAGGTTCCAACTTTCACCATAATGAAATAA
GATCACTACCGGGCGTATTTTTTGAGTTATCGAGATTTTCAGGAGCTAAGGAAGCTAAAATGAGCCATAT
TCAACGGGAAACGTCTTGCTCGAGGCCGCGATTAAATTCCAACATGGATGCTGATTTATATGGGTATAAA
TGGGCTCGCGATAATGTCGGGCAATCAGGTGCGACAATCTATCGATTGTATGGGAAGCCCGATGCGCCAG
AGTTGTTTCTGAAACATGGCAAAGGTAGCGTTGCCAATGATGTTACAGATGAGATGGTCAGGCTAAACTG
GCTGACGGAATTTATGCCTCTTCCGACCATCAAGCATTTTATCCGTACTCCTGATGATGCATGGTTACTC
ACCACTGCGATCCCAGGGAAAACAGCATTCCAGGTATTAGAAGAATATCCTGATTCAGGTGAAAATATTG
TTGATGCGCTGGCAGTGTTCCTGCGCCGGTTGCATTCGATTCCTGTTTGTAATTGTCCTTTTAACGGCGA
TCGCGTATTTCGTCTCGCTCAGGCGCAATCACGAATGAATAACGGTTTGGTTGGTGCGAGTGATTTTGAT
GACGAGCGTAATGGCTGGCCTGTTGAACAAGTCTGGAAAGAAATGCATAAGCTTTTGCCATTCTCACCGG
ATTCAGTCGTCACTCATGGTGATTTCTCACTTGATAACCTTATTTTTGACGAGGGGAAATTAATAGGTTG
TATTGATGTTGGACGAGTCGGAATCGCAGACCGATACCAGGATCTTGCCATCCTATGGAACTGCCTCGGT
GAGTTTTCTCCTTCATTACAGAAACGGCTTTTTCAAAAATATGGTATTGATAATCCTGATATGAATAAAT
TGCAGTTTCACTTGATGCTCGATGAGTTTTTCTGAGGGCCCAAATGTAATCACCTGGCTCACCTTCGGGT
GGGCCTTTCTGCGTTGCTGGCGTTTTTCCATAGGCTCCGCCCCCCTGACGAGCATCACAAAAATCGATGC
TCAAGTCAGAGGTGGCGAAACCCGACAGGACTATAAAGATACCAGGCGTTTCCCCCTGGAAGCTCCCTCG
TGCGCTCTCCTGTTCCGACCCTGCCGCTTACCGGATACCTGTCCGCCTTTCTCCCTTCGGGAAGCGTGGC
GCTTTCTCATAGCTCACGCTGTAGGTATCTCAGTTCGGTGTAGGTCGTTCGCTCCAAGCTGGGCTGTGTG
CACGAACCCCCCGTTCAGCCCGACCGCTGCGCCTTATCCGGTAACTATCGTCTTGAGTCCAACCCGGTAA
GACACGACTTATCGCCACTGGCAGCAGCCACTGGTAACAGGATTAGCAGAGCGAGGTATGTAGGCGGTGC
TACAGAGTTCTTGAAGTGGTGGCCTAACTACGGCTACACTAGAAGAACAGTATTTGGTATCTGCGCTCTG
CTGAAGCCAGTTACCTCGGAAAAAGAGTTGGTAGCTCTTGATCCGGCAAACAAACCACCGCTGGTAGCGG
TGGTTTTTTTGTTTGCAAGCAGCAGATTACGCGCAGAAAAAAAGGATCTCAAGAAGATCCTTTGATTTTC
TACCGAAGAAAGGCCCACCAGTGAAGGTGAGCCAGTGAGTTGATTGCAGTCCAGTTACGCTGGAGTCTGA
GGCTCGTCCTGAATGATATCAAGCTTGAATTCGTTTGCCCAGGCATCAAATAAAACGAAAGGCTCAGTCG
AAAGACTGGGCCTTTCGTTTTATCTGTTGTTTGTCGGTGAACGCTCTCTACTAGAGTCACACTGGCTCAC
CTTCGGGTGGGCCTTTCTGCGTTTATACACAGCTAACACCACGTCGTCCCTATCTGCTGCCCTAGGTCTA
TGAGTGGTTGCTGGATAACGTGCGTAATTGTGCTGATCTCTTATATAGCTGCTCTCATTATCTCTCTACC
CTGAAGTGACTCTCTCACCTGTAAAAATAATATCTCACAGGCTTAATAGTTTCTTAATACAAAGCCTGTA
AAACGTCAGGATAACTTCTATATTCAGGGAGACCACAACGGTTTCCCTCTACAAATAATTTTGTTTAACT
TTCGTAGAAGAGCACTTCACACTTCTGGAAAAAGGAGATATACCATGACAAATCCTGGTGTAAGTGCCTG
GCAAGTTAATACCGCATATACCGCTGGGCAGTTAGTCACTTATAACGGCAAGACCTACAAGTGCTTGCAG
CCTCACACATCCTTGGCAGGTTGGGAACCGTCCAATGTACCCGCCCTTTGGCAACTTCAGGGCTCTGCCG
GTAGTGCGGCGGGTTCCGGTGAATTTATGCTGGTTCTGCACAACAGCCAAAAACTGCAAATTCTGTACAA
ATCTCTGGAAAAATCTATTCCTGAAAGCATTAAAGTTTATGGTGCGATCTTCAACATCAAGGATAAAAAC
CCTTTCAATATGGAGGTGCTGGTCGACGCGTGGCCTGATTACCAAATCGTCATCACCCGTCCGCAGAAGC
AAGAAATGAAAGATGACCAGGACCACTATACTAACACCTACCACATCTTCACTAAAGCGCCGGACAAACT
GGAAGAAGTTCTGAGCTACTCCAATGTTATCTCCTGGGAACAAACGCTGCAGATTCAAGGTTGCCAGGAA
GGTCTGGATGAGGCGATTCGTAAGGTCGCTACCTCTAAGTCCGTTCAAGTCGATTACATGAAAACCATCC
TGTTTATCCCGGAGCTGCCGAAGAAACACAAAACCTCCTCTAACGACAAGATGGAGCTGTTCGAAGTAGA
CGATGACAACAAAGAGGGTAACTTTTCCAATATGTTCCTGGACGCCTCCCACGCCGGTCTGGTTAATGAG
CACTGGGCGTTCGGTAAAAACGAACGCTCCCTGAAGTACATTGAGCGTTGTCTGCAGGATTTTCTGGGTT
TTGGTGTCCTGGGTCCAGAGGGTCAACTGGTCTCTTGGATCGTTATGGAACAGTCTTGTGAACTGCGTAT
GGGTTATACTGTGCCAAAATACCGTCACCAAGGTAATATGCTGCAAATCGGTTATCATCTGGAGAAGTAC
CTGAGCCAGAAGGAAATCCCGTTCTATTTCCATGTTGCCGATAATAACGAAAAGAGCCTGCAAGCCCTGA
ACAATCTGGGCTTCAAGATCTGCCCTTGCGGTTGGCACCAGTGGAAGTGCACGCCTAAAAAGTACTGTGG
CGGTGGCCATCATCACCATCACCATTAATGA
